>Addgene plasmid #98307 | pJT10R | addgene full sequence | sequence record 190177 | Addgene NGS Result
CTAATTTTTCAAACAAAGAATCTGAGCTGCATTTTTACAGAACAGAAATGCAACGCGAGAGCGCTATTTT
ACCAACAAAGAATCTATACTTCTTTTTTGTTCTACAAAAATGCATCCCGAGAGCGCTATTTTTCTAACAA
AGCATCTTAGATTACTTTTTTTCTCCTTTGTGCGCTCTATAATGCAGTCTCTTGATAACTTTTTGCACTG
TAGGTCCGTTAAGGTTAGAAGAAGGCTACTTTGGTGTCTATTTTCTCTTCCATAAAAAAAGCCTGACTCC
ACTTCCCGCGTTTACTGATTACTAGCGAAGCTGCGGGTGCATTTTTTCAAGATAAAGGCATCCCCGATTA
TATTCTATACCGATGTGGATTGCGCATACTTTGTGAACAGAAAGTGATAGCGTTGATGATTCTTCATTGG
TCAGAAAATTATGAACGGTTTCTTCTATTTTGTCTCTATATACTACGTATAGGAAATGTTTACATTTTCG
TATTGTTTTCGATTCACTCTATGAATAGTTCTTACTACAATTTTTTTGTCTAAAGAGTAATACTAGAGAT
AAACATAAAAAATGTAGAGGTCGAGTTTAGATGCAAGTTCAAGGAGCGAAAGGTGGATGGGTAGGTTATA
TAGGGATATAGCACAGAGATATATAGCAAAGAGATACTTTTGAGCAATGTTTGTGGAAGCGGTATTCGCA
ATATTTTAGTAGCTCGTTACAGTCCGGTGCGTTTTTGGTTTTTTGAAAGTGCGTCTTCAGAGCGCTTTTG
GTTTTCAAAAGCGCTCTGAAGTTCCTATACTTTCTAGAGAATAGGAACTTCGGAATAGGAACTTCAAAGC
GTTTCCGAAAACGAGCGCTTCCGAAAATGCAACGCGAGCTGCGCACATACAGCTCACTGTTCACGTCGCA
CCTATATCTGCGTGTTGCCTGTATATATATATACATGAGAAGAACGGCATAGTGCGTGTTTATGCTTAAA
TGCGTACTTATATGCGTCTATTTATGTAGGATGAAAGGTAGTCTAGTACCTCCTGTGATATTATCCCATT
CCATGCGGGGTATCGTATGCTTCCTTCAGCACTACCCTTTAGCTGTTCTATATGCTGCCACTCCTCAATT
GGATTAGTCTCATCCTTCAATGCTATCATTTCCTTTGATATTGGATCATACTAAGAAACCATTATTATCA
TGACATTAACCTATAAAAATAGGCGTATCACGAGGCCCTTTCGTCTCGCGCGTTTCGGTGATGACGGTGA
AAACCTCTGACACATGCAGCTCCCGGAGACGGTCACAGCTTGTCTGTAAGCGGATGCCGGGAGCAGACAA
GCCCGTCAGGGCGCGTCAGCGGGTGTTGGCGGGTGTCGGGGCTGGCTTAACTATGCGGCATCAGAGCAGA
TTGTACTGAGAGTGCACCATATCGACTACGTCGTTAAGGCCGTTTCTGACAGAGTAAAATTCTTGAGGGA
ACTTTCACCATTATGGGAAATGGTTCAAGAAGGTATTGACTTAAACTCCATCAAATGGTCAGGTCATTGA
GTGTTTTTTATTTGTTGTATTTTTTTTTTTTTAGAGAAAATCCTCCAATATATAAATTAGGAATCATAGT
TTCATGATTTTCTGTTACACCTAACTTTTTGTGTGGTGCCCTCCTCCTTGTCAATATTAATGTTAAAGTG
CAATTCTTTTTCCTTATCACGTTGAGCCATTAGTATCAATTTGCTTACCTGTATTCCTTTACATCCTCCT
TTTTCTCCTTCTTGATAAATGTATGTAGATTGCGTATATAGTTTCGTCTACCCTATGAACATATTCCATT
TTGTAATTTCGTGTCGTTTCTATTATGAATTTCATTTATAAAGTTTATGTACAAATATCATAAAAAAAGA
GAATCTTTTTAAGCAAGGATTTTCTTAACTTCTTCGGCGACAGCATCACCGACTTCGGTGGTACTGTTGG
AACCACCTAAATCACCAGTTCTGATACCTGCATCCAAAACCTTTTTAACTGCATCTTCAATGGCCTTACC
TTCTTCAGGCAAGTTCAATGACAATTTCAACATCATTGCAGCAGACAAGATAGTGGCGATAGGGTTGACC
TTATTCTTTGGCAAATCTGGAGCAGAACCGTGGCATGGTTCGTACAAACCAAATGCGGTGTTCTTGTCTG
GCAAAGAGGCCAAGGACGCAGATGGCAACAAACCCAAGGAACCTGGGATAACGGAGGCTTCATCGGAGAT
GATATCACCAAACATGTTGCTGGTGATTATAATACCATTTAGGTGGGTTGGGTTCTTAACTAGGATCATG
GCGGCAGAATCAATCAATTGATGTTGAACCTTCAATGTAGGGAATTCGTTCTTGATGGTTTCCTCCACAG
TTTTTCTCCATAATCTTGAAGAGGCCAAAACATTAGCTTTATCCAAGGACCAAATAGGCAATGGTGGCTC
ATGTTGTAGGGCCATGAAAGCGGCCATTCTTGTGATTCTTTGCACTTCTGGAACGGTGTATTGTTCACTA
TCCCAAGCGACACCATCACCATCGTCTTCCTTTCTCTTACCAAAGTAAATACCTCCCACTAATTCTCTGA
CAACAACGAAGTCAGTACCTTTAGCAAATTGTGGCTTGATTGGAGATAAGTCTAAAAGAGAGTCGGATGC
AAAGTTACATGGTCTTAAGTTGGCGTACAATTGAAGTTCTTTACGGATTTTTAGTAAACCTTGTTCAGGT
CTAACACTACCGGTACCCCATTTAGGACCACCCACAGCACCTAACAAAACGGCATCAGCCTTCTTGGAGG
CTTCCAGCGCCTCATCTGGAAGTGGAACACCTGTAGCATCGATAGCAGCACCACCAATTAAATGATTTTC
GAAATCGAACTTGACATTGGAACGAACATCAGAAATAGCTTTAAGAACCTTAATGGCTTCGGCTGTGATT
TCTTGACCAACGTGGTCACCTGGCAAAACGACGATCTTCTTAGGGGCAGACATTAGAATGGTATATCCTT
GAAATATATATATATATATTGCTGAAATGTAAAAGGTAAGAAAAGTTAGAAAGTAAGACGATTGCTAACC
ACCTATTGGAAAAAACAATAGGTCCTTAAATAATATTGTCAACTTCAAGTATTGTGATGCAAGCATTTAG
TCATGAACGCTTCTCTATTCTATATGAAAAGCCGGTTCCGGCGCTCTCACCTTTCCTTTTTCTCCCAATT
TTTCAGTTGAAAAAGGTATATGCGTCAGGCGACCTCTGAAATTAACAAAAAATTTCCAGTCATCGAATTT
GATTCTGTGCGATAGCGCCCCTGTGTGTTCTCGTTATGTTGAGGAAAAAAATAATGGTTGCTAAGAGATT
CGAACTCTTGCATCTTACGATACCTGAGTATTCCCACAGTTAACTGCGGTCAAGATATTTCTTGAATCAG
GCGCCTTAGACCGCTCGGCCAAACAACCAATTACTTGTTGAGAAATAGAGTATAATTATCCTATAAATAT
AACGTTTTTGAACACACATGAACAAGGAAGTACAGGACAATTGATTTTGAAGAGAATGTGGATTTTGATG
TAATTGTTGGGATTCCATTTTTAATAAGGCAATAATATTAGGTATGTAGATATACTAGAAGTTCTCCTCG
ACCGGTCGATATGCGGTGTGAAATACCGCACAGATGCGTAAGGAGAAAATACCGCATCAGGAAATTGTAA
GCGTTAATATTTTGTTAAAATTCGCGTTAAATTTTTGTTAAATCAGCTCATTTTTTAACCAATAGGCCGA
AATCGGCAAAATCCCTTATAAATCAAAAGAATAGACCGAGATAGGGT
[37 nt withheld, positions 3828-3864]
AAAGAACGTGGACTCCAACGTCAAAGG
[49 nt withheld, positions 3892-3940]
T
[91 nt withheld, positions 3942-4032]
G
[124 nt withheld, positions 4034-4157]
CCATTCGCCATTCAGGCTGCGCAACTGTTGGGAAGGGCGATCGGTGCGGGCCTCTTCGCTATTACGCCAG
CTGGCGAAAGGGGGATGTGCTGCAAGGCGATTAAGTTGGGTAACGCCAGGGTTTTCCCAGTCACGACGTT
GTAAAACGACGGCCAGTGAGCGCGCGTAATACGACTCACTATAGGGCGAATTGGGTACCGGGCCCATTGT
AGCAAAGATTGTAAGGAAATAGCAAACCAGAGGTCCAAGTCAAAACGGCAAAAAAGAAGAAAGTAAGCAA
TATAATGGACGGGTTTACATGTTTAAATATATGTACATGTATGTAGTCTTATACTTTCAAAACATAATCG
CATGCGGGTCATCAAAATAAACCTCCATTTTGGACTTGGGAAAAAGAAAATTTGATTTAAACTGTTGTAT
GTAGCTAACAATACATAAAACTATTTAAATAAAATAGGAATAAGAATGCTCAATTAAAAAATGATTTATT
TTCTAACAAAACTTCCTGCAGGTCACTATTATTTGCTTCTCTTGTAAACTTTGTTCAAGAACGCAGTTAA
GACATCAGCTTTGAAGCCACGAGACTCATCGACCTGAGAAATTTTGGCCTTCAAATCCTTGGCAATAGAC
TCTTCATATTCGTGGTATAGCTGTTCAATTTTCAAGTCATTGAAAATCTTTTTGCATTTGGCTTCTGCGA
CTGAGTCCTTCTTACCGTAATTTTCGTCTAAAGTCTTTCTTTGTTCTGCGGAAGCAAGTTCTAATGCCTT
GTTGATTACCCAAGAACATTTGTTATCTTGGATATCTGTACCGATCTTACCGATCTGTTCTGGGGTACCG
AAGCAGTCTAAGTAGTCATCTTGAATTTGGAAGTATTCACCCAATGGAATCAAGACATCTCTGGCTTGTT
TCAAATCCTTTTCATCCGTGATACCGGCAACGTACATGGCCAATGCGACAGGCAAGTAGAAAGAATAGTA
AGCAGTCTTGAAAGTAACTATGAAGGAGTGCTTCTTTAGGGAGAACTTACTCAAGTCGACTTTGTCTTCA
GGTGCAGTGATTAAGTCCATCAATTGGCCCAATTCGGTTTGGAAGGTGACCTCATGGAACAATTCGGTGA
TATCTATGTAGTATTTTTCGTTTCTGAAGTGAGATTTCAAAAGCTTGTAGATAGCAGCCTCTAACATGAA
TGCGTCCCAGATGGCAATTTCCCCAACTTCAGGAACCTTGTACCAACATGGTTGGCCTCTTCTGGTAATG
GACTTGTCCATCATATCATCGGCGACCAAGAAGTAAGCCTGCAACAACTCAATGCACCAACCTAGAATGG
CAACCTTTTCGTATTCTTCTTGCCCCAATTGTTCAACGGTCTTGTTGGAGAGAATAGCATACGTGTCCAC
AACGGACAAACCTCTATTTAGCTTACCGCCTGGAGTGTTGTAGTTCAATGAGTGGGCATACCAGTCACAT
GCTTCCTTAGGCATACCGTAAGCCAAAAGCGATGCGTTCAATTCCTCTACTAATTTAGGGAAAACGTTCA
AGAATCTCTCTCTCCTAATTTCTTTTTCTGAAGCCATTTTGCTAGCTATAGTTTTTTCTCCTTGACGTTA
AAGTATAGAGGTATATTAACAATTTTTTGTTGATACTTTTATGACATTTGAATAAGAAGTAATACAAACC
GAAAATGTTGAAAGTATTAGTTAAAGTGGTTATGCAGCTTTTGCATTTATATATCTGTTAATAGATCAAA
AATCATCGCTTCGCTGATTAATTACCCCAGAAATAAGGCTAAAAAACTAATCGCATTATTATCCTATGGT
TGTTAATTTGATTCGTTGATTTGAAGGTTTGTGGGGCCAGGTTACTGCCAATTTTTCCTCTTCATAACCA
TAAAAGCTAGTATTGTAGAATCTTTATTGTTCGGAGCAGTGCGGCGCGAGGCACATCTGCGTTTCAGGAA
CGCGACCGGTGAAGACCAGGACGCACGGAGGAGAGTCTTCCGTCGGAGGGCTGTCGCCCGCTCGGCGGCT
TCTAATCCGTACTTCAATATAGCAATGAGCAGTTAAGCGTATTACTGAAAGTTCCAAAGAGAAGGTTTTT
TTAGGCTAAGATAATGGGGCTCTTTACATTTCCACAACATATAAGTAAGATTAGATATGGATATGTATAT
GGTGGTATTGCCATGTAATATGATTATTAAACTTCTTTGCGTCCATCCAAAAAAAAAGTAAGAATTTTTG
AAAATTCAATATAAACTAGTAAAGCCCTATACTTTGCTTCTTTATGTAAGAAGGTTGGTATTCCAGCTGG
TGTCGTCAACATCGTTCCAGGTCCTGGTAGAACTGTTGGTGCTGCTTTGACCAACGACCCAAGAATCAGA
AAGCTGGCTTTTACCGGTTCTACAGAAGTCGGTAAGAGTGTTGCTGTCGACTCTTCTGAATCTAACTTGA
AGAAAATCACTTTGGAACTAGGTGGTAAGTCCGCCCATTTGGTCTTTGACGATGCTAACATTAAGAAGAC
TTTACCAAATCTAGTAAACGGTATTTTCAAGAACGCTGGTCAAATTTGTTCCTCTGGTTCTAGAATTTAC
GTTCAAGAAGGTATTTACGACGAACTATTGGCTGCTTTCAAGGCTTACTTGGAAACCGAAATCAAAGTTG
GTAATCCATTTGACAAGGCTAACTTCCAAGGTGCTATCACTAACCGTCAACAATTCGACACAATTATGAA
CTACATCGATATCGGTAAGAAAGAAGGCGCCAAGATCTTAACTGGTGGCGAAAAAGTTGGTGACAAGGGT
TACTTCATCAGACCAACCGTTTTCTACGATGTTAATGAAGACATGAGAATTGTTAAGGAAGAAATTTTTG
GACCAGTTGTCACTGTCGCAAAGTTCAAGACTTTAGAAGAAGGTGTCGAAATGGCTAACAGCTCTGAATT
CGGTCTAGGTTCTGGTATCGAAACAGAATCTTTGAGCACAGGTTTGAAGGTGGCCAAGATGTTGAAGGCC
GGTACCGTCTGGATCAACACATACAACGATTTTGACTCCAGAGTTCCATTCGGTGGTGTTAAGCAATCTG
GTTACGGTAGAGAAATGGGTGAAGAAGTCTACCATGCATACACTGAAGTAAAAGCTGTCAGAATTAAGTT
GTAATGTACCAACCTGCATTTCTTTCCGTCATATACACAAAATACTTTCATATAAACTTACTTGGTCTTA
CGTCATAAATAAATATGTATACATATAAATTAAAAAATTTGGTTTTATATTTTTACAAAAAGAATCGTTT
ACTTCATTTCTCCCTTTTAAGCGATACAATCCATGAAAAAAGAGAAAAAGAGAGAACAGGCTTGTGCCTT
CTTTAAAACATCCCACACAAAATCATATTGAATTGAATTTTACATCTTAAGCTAGTGTACAACAACTGCT
ATATCCAAAGAAAACTAACCTCGAGTGTACTAATCCAAGGAGGTTTACGGACCAGAGGAACTTTCCAGAT
TCAGATCACAGCAATATAGGACTGGAAAACATCAGGTAGCCGCACTCAACTTGTAACTGGCAACTACTTT
GCATTAAACTCCAATTAAATGCGGTAGAATCTTTTCAGAAAAGGTATTCAACGTCAATTCGGAAAGCTTC
CTTCCGGAATGGCTTAAGTAGGTTGCAATTTCTTTTTCTATTAGTAGCTAAAAATGGGTCACGTGATCTA
TATTCGAAAGGGGCGGTTGCCTCAGGAAGGCACCGGCGGTCTTTCGTCCGTGCGGAGATATCTGCGCCGT
TCAGGGGTCCATGTGCCTTGGACGATATTAAGGCAGAAGGCAGTATCGGGGCGGATCACTCCGAACCGAG
ATTAGTTAAGCCCTTCCCATCTCAAGATGGGGAGCAAATGGCATTATACTCCTGCTAGAAAGTTAACTGT
GCACATATTCTTAAATTATACAATGTTCTGGAGAGCTATTGTTTAAAAAACAAACATTTCGCAGGCTAAA
ATGTGGAGATAGGATTAGTTTTGTAGACATATATAAACAATCAGTAATTGGATTGAAAATTTGGTGTTGT
GAATTGCTCTTCATTATGCACCTTATTCAATTATCATCAAGAATAGCAATAGTTAAGTAAACACAAGATT
AACATAATAAAAAAAATAATTCTTTCATAGGATCCAAAATGGCTACCGCAGCAGGTCCTATCGCAACTAA
CAACTCCCCACAAAACTCCAACGCTTACAGAACTCCAATCGCTCCTTCCGTACCAATTACTCATAAATGG
TCTATAGCTGAAGATTTGACATGTATTTCCAATCCTAGTAAGCACAATAACCCTCAAACTGGTTACAGAT
CATTTTCTGACGAATTATACGTTAAGTACGAAGAAAAGTTGGAAGATGTTAGAAAAGCATTAAGAGAAGT
TGAAGAAAACCCTTTGGAAGGTTTAGTTATGATAGACGCTTTGCAAAGATTGGGTATCGATTACCATTTC
AGAGGTGAAATTGGTGCATTCTTGCAAAAGCAACAAATCATATCTTCAACTCCAGATGGTTACCCTGAAC
ATGGTTTGTACGAAGTTTCAACATTGTTTAGATTCTTAAGACAAGAAGGTCACAATGTTACCGCTGACGT
CTTTAATAACTTCAAGGATAAGGAAGGTAGATTCAGATCAGAATTGTCAACAGATATTAGAGGTTTGATG
TCCTTATACGAAGCAAGTCAATTGAGAATAGAAGGTGAAGACATCTTAGATCAAGCTGCTGATTTCTCCA
GTCAATTGTTAGGTAGATGGACAAAAGATCCTAATCATCACGAAGCCAGATTGGTTTCTAACACTTTAAC
ACATCCATACCACAAGTCATTGGCTACCTTTATGGGTCAAAAATTGTCCTACATGAACTGCAAGGGTCCA
AACTGGGACGGTGTCGATAATTTGCAAGAATTAGCTAAGATGGATTTGACTATCGTACAAAGTATCCATC
AAAAGGAAGTATTCCAAGTTTCTCAATGGTGGAAGGATACAGGTTTAGCCAATGAATTGAAATTGGCTAG
AAACCAACCATTGAAGTGGTATATGTGGCCTATGGCCGCTTTAACCGATCCAAGATTCAGTGAAGAAAGA
GTTGAATTAACTAAGCCTATTTCTTTTATATACATCATAGATGACATCTTCGACGTCTATGGTACCATTG
AAGAATTGACCTTGTTTACTGATGCAGTTAATAGATGGGAATTGTCTGCCGTCGAACAATTACCAGACTA
CATGAAAGTATGTTTCAAGGCTTTGTACGATGTTACCAACGAAATCGCATACAAAATCTATAAAAAGCAT
GGTCAAAACCCTATTGATTCCTTGCAAAAGACTTGGGCTAGTTTGTGCAATGCATTTTTAGTTGAAGCAA
AGTGGTTCGCCTCTGGTCACTTGCCAAATGCAGAAGAATACTTAAAGAACGGTATCATCTCTTCAGGTGT
TCATGTTGTCTTGGCCCACATGTTTTTCTTGTTAGGTGACGGTATTACACAAGAATCAGTTGATTTGGTA
GATGACTATCCAGGTATTTCCACAAGTATCGCAACCATTTTGAGATTATCTGATGACTTGGGTTCAGCCA
AAGATGAAGACCAAGATGGTTATGATGGTTCTTACATCGAATGTTACATGAAGGAACATAAGGGTTCCAG
TGTCGATTCAGCCAGAGAAGAAGTAATAAGAATGATCTCCGAAGCATGGAAATGTTTGAATAAGGAATGC
TTATCACCAAACCCTTTTTCTGAATCATTCAGAATAGGTTCCTTGAATATGGCTAGAATGATCCCTATGA
TGTACTCTTACGATGACAACCATAACTTGCCAATTTTAGAAGAACACATGAAGGCAATGATCTATAACAC
ATCTTTATAATAGTGACCATGGCGGATTGAGAGCAAATCGTTAAGTTCAGGTCAAGTAAAAATTGATTTC
GAAAACTAATTTCTCTTATACAATCCTTTGATTGGACCGTCATCCTTTCGAATATAAGATTTTGTTAAGA
ATATTTTAGACAGAGATCTACTTTATATTTAATATCTAGATATTACATAATTTCCTCTCTAATAAAATAT
CATTAATAAAATAAAAATGAAGCGATTTGATTTTGTGTTGTCAACTTAGTTTGCCGCTATGCCTCTTGGG
TAATGCTATTATTGAATCGAAGGGCTTTATTATATTACCCTTTAGCTTATTCTGAGGTTTCTGTGGCGTC
CGCGGTGGAGCTCCAGCTTTTGTTCCCTTTAGTGAGGGTTAATTGCGCGCTTGGCGTAATCATGGTCATA
GCTGTTTCCTGTGTGAAATTGTTATCCGCTCACAATTCCACACAACATACGAGCCGGAAGCATAAAGTGT
AAAGCCTGGGGTGCCTAATGAGTGAGCTAACTCACATTAATTGCGTTGCGCTCACTGCCCGCTTTCCAGT
CGGGAAACCTGTCGTGCCAGCTGCATTAATGAATCGGCCAACGCGCGGGGAGAGGCGGTTTGCGTATTGG
GCGCTCTTCCGCTTCCTCGCTCACTGACTCGCTGCGCTCGGTCGTTCGGCTGCGGCGAGCGGTATCAGCT
CACTCAAAGGCGGTAATACGGTTATCCACAGAATCAGGGGATAACGCAGGAAAGAACATGTGAGCAAAAG
GCCAGCAAAAGGCCAGGAACCGTAAAAAGGCCGCGTTGCTGGCGTTTTTCCATAGGCTCCGCCCCCCTGA
CGAGCATCACAAAAATCGACGCTCAAGTCAGAGGTGGCGAAACCCGACAGGACTATAAAGATACCAGGCG
TTTCCCCCTGGAAGCTCCCTCGTGCGCTCTCCTGTTCCGACCCTGCCGCTTACCGGATACCTGTCCGCCT
TTCTCCCTTCGGGAAGCGTGGCGCTTTCTCATAGCTCACGCTGTAGGTATCTCAGTTCGGTGTAGGTCGT
TCGCTCCAAGCTGGGCTGTGTGCACGAACCCCCCGTTCAGCCCGACCGCTGCGCCTTATCCGGTAACTAT
CGTCTTGAGTCCAACCCGGTAAGACACGACTTATCGCCACTGGCAGCAGCCACTGGTAACAGGATTAGCA
GAGCGAGGTATGTAGGCGGTGCTACAGAGTTCTTGAAGTGGTGGCCTAACTACGGCTACACTAGAAGAAC
AGTATTTGGTATCTGCGCTCTGCTGAAGCCAGTTACCTTCGGAAAAAGAGTTGGTAGCTCTTGATCCGGC
AAACAAACCACCGCTGGTAGCGGTGGTTTTTTTGTTTGCAAGCAGCAGATTACGCGCAGAAAAAAAGGAT
CTCAAGAAGATCCTTTGATCTTTTCTACGGGGTCTGACGCTCAGTGGAACGAAAACTCACGTTAAGGGAT
TTTGGTCATGAGATTATCAAAAAGGATCTTCACCTAGATCCTTTTAAATTAAAAATGAAGTTTTAAATCA
ATCTAAAGTATATATGAGTAAACTTGGTCTGACAGTTACCAATGCTTAATCAGTGAGGCACCTATCTCAG
CGATCTGTCTATTTCGTTCATCCATAGTTGCCTGACTCCCCGTCGTGTAGATAACTACGATACGGGAGGG
CTTACCATCTGGCCCCAGTGCTGCAATGATACCGCGAGACCCACGCTCACCGGCTCCAGATTTATCAGCA
ATAAACCAGCCAGCCGGAAGGGCCGAGCGCAGAAGTGGTCCTGCAACTTTATCCGCCTCCATCCAGTCTA
TTAATTGTTGCCGGGAAGCTAGAGTAAGTAGTTCGCCAGTTAATAGTTTGCGCAACGTTGTTGCCATTGC
TACAGGCATCGTGGTGTCACGCTCGTCGTTTGGTATGGCTTCATTCAGCTCCGGTTCCCAACGATCAAGG
CGAGTTACATGATCCCCCATGTTGTGCAAAAAAGCGGTTAGCTCCTTCGGTCCTCCGATCGTTGTCAGAA
GTAAGTTGGCCGCAGTGTTATCACTCATGGTTATGGCAGCACTGCATAATTCTCTTACTGTCATGCCATC
CGTAAGATGCTTTTCTGTGACTGGTGAGTACTCAACCAAGTCATTCTGAGAATAGTGTATGCGGCGACCG
AGTTGCTCTTGCCCGGCGTCAATACGGGATAATACCGCGCCACATAGCAGAACTTTAAAAGTGCTCATCA
TTGGAAAACGTTCTTCGGGGCGAAAACTCTCAAGGATCTTACCGCTGTTGAGATCCAGTTCGATGTAACC
CACTCGTGCACCCAACTGATCTTCAGCATCTTTTACTTTCACCAGCGTTTCTGGGTGAGCAAAAACAGGA
AGGCAAAATGCCGCAAAAAAGGGAATAAGGGCGACACGGAAATGTTGAATACTCATACTCTTCCTTTTTC
AATATTATTGAAGCATTTATCAGGGTTATTGTCTCATGAGCGGATACATATTTGAATGTATTTAGAAAAA
TAAACAAATAGGGGTTCCGCGCACATTTCCCCGAAAAGTGCCACCTGAACGAAGCATCTGTGCTTCATTT
TGTAGAACAAAAATGCAACGCGAGAGCGCTAATTTTTCAAACAAAGAATCTGAGCTGCATTTTTACAGAA
CAGAAATGCAACGCGAAAGCGCTATTTTACCAACGAAGAATCTGTGCTTCATTTTTGTAAAACAAAAATG
CAACGCGAGAGCG
Features (pLannotate 1.2.2; 24 found; start..end, strand, type, name):
   1235..1270    +  CDS            rop (fragment): Rop protein, which maintains plasmids at low copy number; rop
   1372..1422    +  misc_feature   bom (fragment): basis of mobility region from pBR322
   1421..1537    +  CDS            NFS1 (fragment): NFS1_YEAST - Also known as SPL1 From Saccharomyces cerevisiae (strain ATCC 204508 / S288c) (Baker's yeast).
   1899..2993    -  CDS            LEU2: 3-isopropylmalate dehydrogenase, required for leucine biosynthesis; S. cerevisiae LEU2; yeast auxotrophic marker
   2994..3401    -  promoter       LEU2 promoter: S. cerevisiae LEU2
   3541..3618    -  CDS            YO192_YEAST (fragment): Experimental evidence at protein level: Swiss-Prot protein existence level 1. From Saccharomyces cerevisiae (strain ATCC 204508 / S288c) (Baker's yeast).
   3649..3701    +  misc_feature   bom (fragment): basis of mobility region from pBR322
   3729..4157    -  rep_origin     f1 ori (sequence partly withheld): f1 bacteriophage origin of replication; arrow indicates direction of (+) strand synthesis
   4161..4316    -  CDS            lacZα (fragment): LacZα fragment of β-galactosidase; lacZ fragment
   4324..4342    +  promoter       T7 promoter: promoter for bacteriophage T7 RNA polymerase
   4362..4430    +  CDS            YNG1 (fragment): YNG1_YEAST - Experimental evidence at protein level: Swiss-Prot protein existence level 1. Histone-binding component of the NuA3 histone acetyltransferase complex, that acetylates Lys-14 of histone H3. Recruitment of NuA3 to nucleosomes requires methylated histone H3. In conjunction with the FACT complex, NuA3 may be involved in transcriptional regulation. YNG1 is required for the HAT activity of NuA3 but not for its integrity. Mediates the interaction of SAS3 with nucleosomes. From Saccharomyces cerevisiae (strain ATCC 204508 / S288c) (Baker's yeast).
   4679..5734    -  CDS            ERG20: FPPS_YEAST - Also known as BOT3, FDS1, FPP1. Experimental evidence at protein level: Swiss-Prot protein existence level 1. Catalyzes the sequential condensation of isopentenyl pyrophosphate with the allylic pyrophosphates, dimethylallyl pyrophosphate, and then with the resultant geranylpyrophosphate to the ultimate product farnesyl pyrophosphate. From Saccharomyces cerevisiae (strain ATCC 204508 / S288c) (Baker's yeast).
   5748..6400    -  promoter       GAL1,10 promoter: GAL1 and GAL10 genes of S. cerevisiae; divergent inducible promoter, regulated by Gal4
   6421..7308    +  CDS            ALD6 (fragment): ALDH6_YEAST - Also known as ALDH1. Experimental evidence at protein level: Swiss-Prot protein existence level 1. Cytosolic aldehyde dehydrogenase which utilizes NADP+ as the preferred coenzyme. Performs the conversion of acetaldehyde to acetate. From Saccharomyces cerevisiae (strain ATCC 204508 / S288c) (Baker's yeast).
   8476..10038   +  CDS            NES1_FRAAN: Experimental evidence at protein level: Swiss-Prot protein existence level 1. Involved in monoterpene (C10) and sesquiterpene (C15) biosynthesis. Converts geranyl diphosphate (GPP) into S-linalool and farnesyl diphosphate (FPP) into (3S)-E-nerolidol. Exclusively present and highly expressed in the fruit of cultivated (octaploid) varieties. From Fragaria ananassa (Strawberry) (Fragaria chiloensis x Fragaria virginiana).
  10413..10431   -  promoter       T3 promoter: promoter for bacteriophage T3 RNA polymerase
  10474..10496   -  protein_bind   lac operator (fragment): The lac repressor binds to the lac operator to inhibit transcription in E. coli. This inhibition can be relieved by adding lactose or isopropyl-β-D-thiogalactopyranoside (IPTG). lac repressor encoded by lacI
  10500..10530   -  promoter       lac promoter: promoter for the E. coli lac operon
  10545..10566   -  protein_bind   CAP binding site: CAP binding activates transcription in the presence of cAMP. E. coli catabolite activator protein
  10579..10671   -  CDS            lacI (fragment): lac repressor; lacI; The lac repressor binds to the lac operator to inhibit transcription in E. coli. This inhibition can be relieved by adding lactose or isopropyl-β-D-thiogalactopyranoside (IPTG).
  10854..11442   -  rep_origin     ori: high-copy-number ColE1/pMB1/pBR322/pUC origin of replication
  11613..12473   -  CDS            AmpR: β-lactamase; bla; confers resistance to ampicillin, carbenicillin, and related antibiotics
  12474..12578   -  promoter       AmpR promoter: bla
  12605..1167    -  rep_origin     2μ ori (across the origin): yeast 2μ plasmid origin of replication
