[The description below was written by a language model from this plasmid's Addgene catalogue record and pLannotate feature annotations shown in this document.]
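Description:
pJT10R is a yeast expression plasmid built on the pRS425 backbone, an episomal E. coli–S. cerevisiae shuttle vector. In bacteria it replicates from a high-copy ColE1/pUC-type origin and is selected with ampicillin through the AmpR (β-lactamase) cassette. In yeast it is maintained at high copy by the 2μ origin and selected by leucine prototrophy through LEU2 and its native promoter. The backbone also retains an f1 origin, the remnants of the lacZα/lac promoter region, and the T7 and T3 promoters that flank the cloning site.

The payload is a divergent, galactose-regulated two-gene cassette. One arm drives the S. cerevisiae farnesyl pyrophosphate synthase ERG20 carrying the N127W substitution, transcribed on the reverse strand from the GAL1 promoter and ending at the RPL3 terminator. The other arm uses the GAL2 promoter to express AcNES1, the nerolidol/linalool synthase from Actinidia chinensis, followed by the RPL41B terminator. The automated annotation labels the synthase ORF by its closest database match, a strawberry NES1 homologue. It also labels the GAL1 region as the GAL1,10 promoter and does not annotate the GAL2 promoter or either terminator. It additionally calls an ALD6 fragment between the GAL1 region and the synthase gene, which the catalogue entry does not mention and whose role is not stated. Several other short yeast gene fragments appear to be incidental matches in flanking sequences. The depositor notes that the promoters and terminators were amplified from a CEN.PK strain.

The plasmid was made for metabolic engineering of monoterpene production in yeast. It co-overexpresses the mutant prenyl diphosphate synthase with a terpene synthase that converts geranyl diphosphate to linalool and farnesyl diphosphate to nerolidol.
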