Addgene plasmid #98307: pJT10R
Purpose: Overexpressing yeast farnesyl pyrophosphate synthase Erg20p mutant N127W and Actinidia chinensis nerolidol/linalool synhtase AcNES1 under the control of GAL1/GAL2 promoter
Depositing lab: Claudia Vickers. Depositing organization: University of Queensland. Publication: Engineered protein degradation of farnesyl pyrophosphate synthase is an effective regulatory mechanism to increase monoterpene production in Saccharomyces cerevisiae. Peng B, Nielsen LK, Kampranis SC, Vickers CE. Metab Eng. 2018 Feb 19. pii: S1096-7176(17)30214-8. doi: 10.1016/j.ymben.2018.02.005. PubMed 29471044.
Backbone
  Vector backbone: pRS425
  Vector type: Yeast Expression
Growth in bacteria
  Bacterial resistance: Ampicillin, 100 μg/mL
  Growth temperature: 37°C
  Growth strain: DH5alpha
  Copy number: High Copy
Gene/Insert
  Gene/Insert name: TRPL3<ScERG20 N127W<PGAL1-PGAL2>AcNES1>TRPL41B
  Species: S. cerevisiae (budding yeast)
  Mutation: ERG20 N127W
  Cloning method: Ligation Independent Cloning
Terms and licenses: Academic/Nonprofit Terms; Industry Terms: Not Available to Industry
Depositor comments: Please set 1/1/2018 as the initial day available for public access. Yeast promoters and terminators were amplified from CEN.PK strain. The relative sequences in plasmids are based on S288C genom
How to cite: pJT10R was a gift from Claudia Vickers (Addgene plasmid # 98307 ; http://n2t.net/addgene:98307 ; RRID:Addgene_98307)
